Addgene plasmid #121817: LF701: pMAGIC (L1-R5) hU6::xCas9(3.7) gRNA scaffold
Purpose: (Empty Backbone) pMAGIC L1-R5 entry plasmid, contains empty human U6-driven xCas9(3.7) (i.e. SpCas9) gRNA scaffold for 4-component MultiSite Gateway Pro assembly. Protospacer motif can be inserted after BsaI digestion
Depositing lab: Christopher Newgard. Depositing organization: Duke University. Publication: Creation of versatile cloning platforms for transgene expression and dCas9-based epigenome editing. Haldeman JM, Conway AE, Arlotto ME, Slentz DH, Muoio DM, Becker TC, Newgard CB. Nucleic Acids Res. 2018 Dec 27. pii: 5264291. doi: 10.1093/nar/gky1286. PubMed 30590691.
Backbone
  Vector backbone: pDONR221 P1-P5r
  Backbone manufacturer: Invitrogen
  Backbone size (bp): 2606
  Vector type: Synthetic Biology ; pMAGIC Gateway Entry Plasmid
Growth in bacteria
  Bacterial resistance: Kanamycin, 50 μg/mL
  Growth temperature: 37°C
  Growth strain: DH5alpha
  Copy number: High Copy
Gene/Insert
  Gene/Insert name: hU6::xCas9(3.7) gRNA scaffold (alt name: hU6::SpCas9 gRNA scaffold)
  Species: Synthetic
  Insert size (bp): 387
  Cloning method: Gateway Cloning
  Sequencing primers: 5′ M13F; 3′ M13R
Terms and licenses: Academic/Nonprofit Terms; Industry Terms: Not Available to Industry
Depositor comments: Annealed oligonucleotides containing the protospacer motif can be ligated into BsaI digested plasmid. x/SpCas9 gRNA scaffold derived from PMID: 26671237
How to cite: LF701: pMAGIC (L1-R5) hU6::xCas9(3.7) gRNA scaffold was a gift from Christopher Newgard (Addgene plasmid # 121817 ; http://n2t.net/addgene:121817 ; RRID:Addgene_121817)
