[The description below was written by a language model from this plasmid's Addgene catalogue record and pLannotate feature annotations shown in this document.]
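Description:
LF701: pMAGIC (L1-R5) hU6::xCas9(3.7) gRNA scaffold is a Gateway entry plasmid built on the Invitrogen pDONR221 P1-P5r backbone and belongs to the pMAGIC modular cloning platform. It is a small (about 3 kb) bacterial plasmid maintained at high copy through a ColE1/pUC-type origin and selected with kanamycin via the aph(3')-Ia resistance gene. The rrnB T1 and T2 terminators upstream of the cassette are standard pDONR elements that insulate the insert from read-through transcription. The short lacI and lacZα fragments and the T7 promoter annotated in the feature table appear to be backbone remnants with no stated role in the design.

The payload is a synthetic insert of roughly 390 bp flanked by attL1 and attR5 recombination sites. It consists of the human U6 promoter, an RNA polymerase III promoter suited to expressing small RNAs, followed by a Streptococcus pyogenes Cas9 guide RNA scaffold (annotated as a tracrRNA fragment). The scaffold is "empty": no targeting sequence is present, and a protospacer is added by ligating annealed oligonucleotides into the BsaI-digested plasmid, between the promoter and the scaffold. Because xCas9(3.7) is an SpCas9 variant, the same scaffold serves both enzymes.

The attL1/attR5 pair defines this plasmid as the first-position module in a four-component MultiSite Gateway Pro LR reaction, in which it is joined in a fixed order with three other entry clones into a destination vector. According to the record, the platform was developed for transgene expression and dCas9-based epigenome editing, with this module supplying the guide RNA expression unit.
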