Features (pLannotate 1.2.2; 11 found; start..end, strand, type, name):
    121..213     +  CDS            lacI (fragment): lac repressor; lacI; The lac repressor binds to the lac operator to inhibit transcription in E. coli. This inhibition can be relieved by adding lactose or isopropyl-β-D-thiogalactopyranoside (IPTG).
    268..295     -  terminator     rrnB T2 terminator: transcription terminator T2 from the E. coli rrnB gene
    427..470     +  terminator     rrnB T1 terminator: Escherichia coli rrnB; transcription terminator T1 from the E. coli rrnB gene
    517..553     -  CDS            lacZα (fragment): LacZα fragment of β-galactosidase; lacZ fragment
    569..668     +  protein_bind   attL1: mutant version of attL; recombination site for the Gateway® LR reaction LR Clonase™
    677..917     +  promoter       U6 promoter: RNA polymerase III promoter for human U6 snRNA
    964..1031    +  misc_RNA       tracrRNA (fragment): trans-activating CRISPR RNA for the Streptococcus pyogenes CRISPR/Cas9 system
   1056..1179    +  protein_bind   attR5: mutant version of attR; recombination site for the Gateway® LR reaction LR Clonase™
   1235..1253    -  promoter       T7 promoter: promoter for bacteriophage T7 RNA polymerase
   1387..2196    +  CDS            KanR: aminoglycoside phosphotransferase; aph(3')-Ia; confers resistance to kanamycin in bacteria or G418 (Geneticin®) in eukaryotes
   2343..2931    +  rep_origin     ori: high-copy-number ColE1/pMB1/pBR322/pUC origin of replication
>Addgene plasmid #121817 | LF701: pMAGIC (L1-R5) hU6::xCas9(3.7) gRNA scaffold | addgene full sequence | sequence record 237365 | Addgene NGS Result
CTTTCCTGCGTTATCCCCTGATTCTGTGGATAACCGTATTACCGCCTTTGAGTGAGCTGATACCGCTCGC
CGCAGCCGAACGACCGAGCGCAGCGAGTCAGTGAGCGAGGAAGCGGAAGAGCGCCCAATACGCAAACCGC
CTCTCCCCGCGCGTTGGCCGATTCATTAATGCAGCTGGCACGACAGGTTTCCCGACTGGAAAGCGGGCAG
TGAGCGCAACGCAATTAATACGCGTACCGCTAGCCAGGAAGAGTTTGTAGAAACGCAAAAAGGCCATCCG
TCAGGATGGCCTTCTGCTTAGTTTGATGCCTGGCAGTTTATGGCGGGCGTCCTGCCCGCCACCCTCCGGG
CCGTTGCTTCACAACGTTCAAATCCGCTCCCGGCGGATTTGTCCTACTCAGGAGAGCGTTCACCGACAAA
CAACAGATAAAACGAAAGGCCCAGTCTTCCGACTGAGCCTTTCGTTTTATTTGATGCCTGGCAGTTCCCT
ACTCTCGCGTTAACGCTAGCATGGATGTTTTCCCAGTCACGACGTTGTAAAACGACGGCCAGTCTTAAGC
TCGGGCCCCAAATAATGATTTTATTTTGACTGATAGTGACCTGTTCGTTGCAACAAATTGATGAGCAATG
CTTTTTTATAATGCCAACTTTGTACAAAAAAGCAGGCTAGGTACCTGAGGGCCTATTTCCCATGATTCCT
TCATATTTGCATATACGATACAAGGCTGTTAGAGAGATAATTGGAATTAATTTGACTGTAAACACAAAGA
TATTAGTACAAAATACGTGACGTAGAAAGTAATAATTTCTTGGGTAGTTTGCAGTTTTAAAATTATGTTT
TAAAATGGACTATCATATGCTTACCGTAACTTGAAAGTATTTCGATTTCTTGGCTTTATATATCTTGTGG
AAAGGACGAAACACCGGAGACCACGGCAGGTCTCAGTTTCAGAGCTATGCTGGAAACAGCATAGCAAGTT
GAAATAAGGCTAGTCCGTTATCAACTTGAAAAAGTGGCACCGAGTCGGTGCTTTTTTGCGGCCGCAGGAA
GCTTACAACTTTGTATACAAAAGTTGAACGAGAAACGTAAAATGATATAAATATCAATATATTAAATTAG
ATTTTGCATAAAAAACAGACTACATAATACTGTAAAACACAACATATCCAGTCACTATGAATCAACTACT
TAGATGGTATTAGTGACCTGTACTGCAGGGCGGCCGCGATATCCCCTATAGTGAGTCGTATTACATGGTC
ATAGCTGTTTCCTGGCAGCTCTGGCCCGTGTCTCAAAATCTCTGATGTTACATTGCACAAGATAAAAATA
TATCATCATGAACAATAAAACTGTCTGCTTACATAAACAGTAATACAAGGGGTGTTATGAGCCATATTCA
ACGGGAAACGTCGAGGCCGCGATTAAATTCCAACATGGATGCTGATTTATATGGGTATAAATGGGCTCGC
GATAATGTCGGGCAATCAGGTGCGACAATCTATCGCTTGTATGGGAAGCCCGATGCGCCAGAGTTGTTTC
TGAAACATGGCAAAGGTAGCGTTGCCAATGATGTTACAGATGAGATGGTCAGACTAAACTGGCTGACGGA
ATTTATGCCTCTTCCGACCATCAAGCATTTTATCCGTACTCCTGATGATGCATGGTTACTCACCACTGCG
ATCCCCGGAAAAACAGCATTCCAGGTATTAGAAGAATATCCTGATTCAGGTGAAAATATTGTTGATGCGC
TGGCAGTGTTCCTGCGCCGGTTGCATTCGATTCCTGTTTGTAATTGTCCTTTTAACAGCGATCGCGTATT
TCGTCTCGCTCAGGCGCAATCACGAATGAATAACGGTTTGGTTGATGCGAGTGATTTTGATGACGAGCGT
AATGGCTGGCCTGTTGAACAAGTCTGGAAAGAAATGCATAAACTTTTGCCATTCTCACCGGATTCAGTCG
TCACTCATGGTGATTTCTCACTTGATAACCTTATTTTTGACGAGGGGAAATTAATAGGTTGTATTGATGT
TGGACGAGTCGGAATCGCAGACCGATACCAGGATCTTGCCATCCTATGGAACTGCCTCGGTGAGTTTTCT
CCTTCATTACAGAAACGGCTTTTTCAAAAATATGGTATTGATAATCCTGATATGAATAAATTGCAGTTTC
ATTTGATGCTCGATGAGTTTTTCTAATCAGAATTGGTTAATTGGTTGTAACACTGGCAGAGCATTACGCT
GACTTGACGGGACGGCGCAAGCTCATGACCAAAATCCCTTAACGTGAGTTACGCGTCGTTCCACTGAGCG
TCAGACCCCGTAGAAAAGATCAAAGGATCTTCTTGAGATCCTTTTTTTCTGCGCGTAATCTGCTGCTTGC
AAACAAAAAAACCACCGCTACCAGCGGTGGTTTGTTTGCCGGATCAAGAGCTACCAACTCTTTTTCCGAA
GGTAACTGGCTTCAGCAGAGCGCAGATACCAAATACTGTTCTTCTAGTGTAGCCGTAGTTAGGCCACCAC
TTCAAGAACTCTGTAGCACCGCCTACATACCTCGCTCTGCTAATCCTGTTACCAGTGGCTGCTGCCAGTG
GCGATAAGTCGTGTCTTACCGGGTTGGACTCAAGACGATAGTTACCGGATAAGGCGCAGCGGTCGGGCTG
AACGGGGGGTTCGTGCACACAGCCCAGCTTGGAGCGAACGACCTACACCGAACTGAGATACCTACAGCGT
GAGCTATGAGAAAGCGCCACGCTTCCCGAAGGGAGAAAGGCGGACAGGTATCCGGTAAGCGGCAGGGTCG
GAACAGGAGAGCGCACGAGGGAGCTTCCAGGGGGAAACGCCTGGTATCTTTATAGTCCTGTCGGGTTTCG
CCACCTCTGACTTGAGCGTCGATTTTTGTGATGCTCGTCAGGGGGGCGGAGCCTATGGAAAAACGCCAGC
AACGCGGCCTTTTTACGGTTCCTGGCCTTTTGCTGGCCTTTTGCTCACATGTT
